Addgene plasmid #126929: pBBR4pemIK-GW
Purpose: (Empty Backbone) Broad host range vector with toxin-antitoxin stability system for maintenance in the absence of antibiotic selection
Depositing lab: Lindsey Burbank. Depositing organization: USDA ARS Parlier, Crop Diseases, Pests and Genetics Research Unit. Publication: Broad-Host-Range Plasmids for Constitutive and Inducible Gene Expression in the Absence of Antibiotic Selection. Burbank L, Wei W. Microbiol Resour Announc. 2019 Sep 5;8(36). pii: 8/36/e00769-19. doi: 10.1128/MRA.00769-19. PubMed 31488530.
Backbone
  Vector backbone: pBBR1-MCS4
  Modifications to backbone: pemI/pemK plasmid stability factor Gateway cloning cassette
  Vector type: Bacterial Expression
Growth in bacteria
  Bacterial resistance: Ampicillin, 100 μg/mL
  Growth temperature: 37°C
  Growth strain: ccdB Survival
  Copy number: Low Copy
Gene/Insert
  Cloning method: Gateway Cloning
  Sequencing primers: 3′ M13 rev
Terms and licenses: Academic/Nonprofit Terms; Industry Terms: Not Available to Industry
How to cite: pBBR4pemIK-GW was a gift from Lindsey Burbank (Addgene plasmid # 126929 ; http://n2t.net/addgene:126929 ; RRID:Addgene_126929)
