[The description below was written by a language model from this plasmid's Addgene catalogue record and pLannotate feature annotations shown in this document.]
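Description:
pBBR4pemIK-GW is an empty broad-host-range bacterial expression backbone derived from pBBR1-MCS4, modified to carry a Gateway destination cassette and the pemI/pemK plasmid stability module. Replication depends on the pBBR1 oriV together with the pBBR1 Rep protein, a system originating from Bordetella bronchiseptica that functions in many Gram-negative species; the record lists it as low copy. Selection is by ampicillin through the β-lactamase gene and its native promoter. Short fragments annotated as CmR, TcR, lacI, lacZα and M13 ori appear to be remnants of the backbone's construction history rather than functional elements.

The cloning region sits downstream of the CAP binding site, lac promoter and lac operator, and is flanked by T3 and T7 promoters and pieces of the pBluescript multiple cloning site. Between attR1 and attR2 lie a chloramphenicol acetyltransferase gene and the ccdB toxin gene. An LR recombination with an entry clone replaces this cassette with the gene of interest, and ccdB counter-selects against unrecombined vector, which is why the empty plasmid must be kept in a ccdB-tolerant strain. After recombination the insert would be positioned for transcription from the lac promoter.

Immediately beyond attR2 is the pemI/pemK type II toxin-antitoxin pair. PemI is a labile antitoxin that neutralises the PemK endoribonuclease, so daughter cells that lose the plasmid are killed post-segregationally. This keeps the plasmid in the population without antibiotic pressure, which is the vector's stated purpose. The tool annotates pemK as a fragment, though it spans most of the expected coding region.
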