Features (pLannotate 1.2.2; 26 found; start..end, strand, type, name):
   1669..2529    -  CDS            AmpR: β-lactamase; bla; confers resistance to ampicillin, carbenicillin, and related antibiotics
   2530..2601    -  promoter       AmpR promoter: bla
   2599..2713    +  CDS            CmR (fragment): chloramphenicol acetyltransferase; cat; confers resistance to chloramphenicol
   2724..2816    +  CDS            lacI (fragment): lac repressor; lacI; The lac repressor binds to the lac operator to inhibit transcription in E. coli. This inhibition can be relieved by adding lactose or isopropyl-β-D-thiogalactopyranoside (IPTG).
   2829..2850    +  protein_bind   CAP binding site: CAP binding activates transcription in the presence of cAMP. E. coli catabolite activator protein
   2865..2895    +  promoter       lac promoter: promoter for the E. coli lac operon
   2903..2919    +  protein_bind   lac operator: The lac repressor binds to the lac operator to inhibit transcription in E. coli. This inhibition can be relieved by adding lactose or isopropyl-β-D-thiogalactopyranoside (IPTG). lac repressor encoded by lacI
   2964..2982    +  promoter       T3 promoter: promoter for bacteriophage T3 RNA polymerase
   2995..3042    -  misc_feature   MCS (fragment): pBluescript multiple cloning site
   3044..3168    +  protein_bind   attR1: mutant version of attR; recombination site for the Gateway® LR reaction LR Clonase™
   3193..3223    +  promoter       lac UV5 promoter: E. coli lac promoter with an "up" mutation
   3247..3276    +  promoter       cat promoter (fragment): promoter of the E. coli cat gene encoding chloramphenicol acetyltransferase
   3277..3936    +  CDS            CmR: chloramphenicol acetyltransferase; cat; confers resistance to chloramphenicol
   4115..4273    +  CDS            ccdA (fragment): CCDA_ECO57 - Also known as H, letA. Experimental evidence at protein level: Swiss-Prot protein existence level 1. Antitoxin component of a type II toxin-antitoxin (TA) system which inhibits the post-segregational killing (PSK) of plasmid-free cells, also referred to as a plasmid addiction system. Binds to and blocks the activity of CcdB; will also remove bound CcdB protein from the CcdB-GyrA complex by forming a CcdA-CcdB complex, a process termed rejuvenation. Functions as a transcriptional corepressor for the ccdAB operon, repression also requires CcdB (By similarity). From Escherichia coli
   4278..4580    +  CDS            ccdB: CCDB_ECOLI - Also known as G, letB, letD. Experimental evidence at protein level: Swiss-Prot protein existence level 1. Toxic component of a type II toxin-antitoxin (TA) system, functioning in plasmid maintainence. Responsible for the post- segregational killing (PSK) of plasmid-free cells, also referred to as a plasmid addiction system. Half-life of over 2 hours. Cell killing by CcdB is accompanied by filamentation, defects in chromosome and plasmid segregation, defects in cell division, formation of anucleate cells, decreased DNA synthesis and plasmid loss. Interferes with the activity of DN
   4624..4748    -  protein_bind   attR2: mutant version of attR; recombination site for the Gateway® LR reaction LR Clonase™
   4834..5094    +  CDS            pemI: PEMI_ECOLX - Experimental evidence at protein level: Swiss-Prot protein existence level 1. Antitoxin component of a type II toxin-antitoxin (TA) system. Labile antitoxin that binds to its cognate PemK endoribonuclease toxin and neutralizes its activity. Responsible for the stable maintenance of the plasmid during cell division. Both PemI and PemK proteins bind to the promoter region of the pem operon to autoregulate their synthesis. From Escherichia coli.
   5079..5411    +  CDS            pemK (fragment): PEMK_ECOLX - Experimental evidence at protein level: Swiss-Prot protein existence level 1. Toxic component of a type II toxin-antitoxin (TA) system. Probably functions as an endoribonuclease. Responsible for the stable maintenance of the plasmid during cell division by postsegregational killing of plasmid-less daughter cells. Neutralized by coexpression with cognate antitoxin PemI. Both PemI and PemK proteins bind to the promoter region of the pem operon to autoregulate their synthesis. From Escherichia coli.
   5461..5520    -  misc_feature   MCS (fragment): pBluescript multiple cloning site
   5529..5547    -  promoter       T7 promoter: promoter for bacteriophage T7 RNA polymerase
   5555..5710    +  CDS            lacZα (fragment): LacZα fragment of β-galactosidase; lacZ fragment
   5714..5791    -  rep_origin     M13 ori (fragment): M13 bacteriophage origin of replication; arrow indicates direction of (+) strand synthesis
   5791..5822    +  CDS            CmR (fragment): chloramphenicol acetyltransferase confers resistance to chloramphenicol
   6152..6221    -  CDS            TcR (fragment): tetracycline efflux protein; tet; confers resistance to tetracycline
   6282..6944    -  CDS            pBBR1 Rep: replication protein for the broad-host-range plasmid pBBR1 from Bordetella bronchiseptica
   6945..344     -  rep_origin     pBBR1 oriV (across the origin): replication origin of the broad-host-range plasmid pBBR1 from Bordetella bronchiseptica; requires the pBBR1 Rep protein for replication
>Addgene plasmid #126929 | pBBR4pemIK-GW | addgene full sequence | sequence record 260209 | Addgene NGS Result
CCCTTCGACTGCCCCCACTCGCATAGGCTTGGGTCGTTCCAGGCGCGTCAAGGCCAAGCCGCTGCGCGGT
CGCTGCGCGAGCCTTGACCCGCCTTCCACTTGGTGTCCAACCGGCAAGCGAAGCGCGCAGGCCGCAGGCC
GGAGGCTTTTCCCCAGAGAAAATTAAAAAAATTGATGGGGCAAGGCCGCAGGCCGCGCAGTTGGAGCCGG
TGGGTATGTGGTCGAAGGCTGGGTAGCCGGTGGGCAATCCCTGTGGTCAAGCTCGTGGGCAGGCGCAGCC
TGTCCATCAGCTTGTCCAGCAGGGTTGTCCACGGGCCGAGCGAAGCGAGCCAGCCGGTGGCCGCTCGCGG
CCATCGTCCACATATCCACGGGCTGGCAAGGGAGCGCAGCGACCGCGCAGGGCGAAGCCCGGAGAGCAAG
CCCGTAGGGCGCCGCAGCCGCCGTAGGCGGTCACGACTTTGCGAAGCAAAGTCTAGTGAGTATACTCAAG
CATTGAGTGGCCCGCCGGAGGCACCGCCTTGCGCTGCCCCCGTCGAGCCGGTTGGACACCAAAAGGGAGG
GGCAGGCATGGCGGCATACGCGATCATGCGATGCAAGAAGCTGGCGAAAATGGGCAACGTGGCGGCCAGT
CTCAAGCACGCCTACCGCGAGCGCGAGACGCCCAACGCTGACGCCAGCAGGACGCCAGAGAACGAGCACT
GGGCGGCCAGCAGCACCGATGAAGCGATGGGCCGACTGCGCGAGTTGCTGCCAGAGAAGCGGCGCAAGGA
CGCTGTGTTGGCGGTCGAGTACGTCATGACGGCCAGCCCGGAATGGTGGAAGTCGGCCAGCCAAGAACAG
CAGGCGGCGTTCTTCGAGAAGGCGCACAAGTGGCTGGCGGACAAGTACGGGGCGGATCGCATCGTGACGG
CCAGCATCCACCGTGACGAAACCAGCCCGCACATGACCGCGTTCGTGGTGCCGCTGACGCAGGACGGCAG
GCTGTCGGCCAAGGAGTTCATCGGCAACAAAGCGCAGATGACCCGCGACCAGACCACGTTTGCGGCCGCT
GTGGCCGATCTAGGGCTGCAACGGGGCATCGAGGGCAGCAAGGCACGTCACACGCGCATTCAGGCGTTCT
ACGAGGCCCTGGAGCGGCCACCAGTGGGCCACGTCACCATCAGCCCGCAAGCGGTCGAGCCACGCGCCTA
TGCACCGCAGGGATTGGCCGAAAAGCTGGGAATCTCAAAGCGCGTTGAGACGCCGGAAGCCGTGGCCGAC
CGGCTGACAAAAGCGGTTCGGCAGGGGTATGAGCCTGCCCTACAGGCCGCCGCAGGAGCGCGTGAGATGC
GCAAGAAGGCCGATCAAGCCCAAGAGACGGCCCGAGACCTTCGGGAGCGCCTGAAGCCCGTTCTGGACGC
CCTGGGGCCGTTGAATCGGGATATGCAGGCCAAGGCCGCCGCGATCATCAAGGCCGTGGGCGAAAAGCTG
CTGACGGAACAGCGGGAAGTCCAGCGCCAGAAACAGGCCCAGCGCCAGCAGGAACGCGGGCGCGCACATT
TCCCCGAAAAGTGCCACCTGGATTTTGGTCATGAGATTATCAAAAAGGATCTTCACCTAGATCCTTTTAA
ATTAAAAATGAAGTTTTAAATCAATCTAAAGTATATATGAGTAAACTTGGTCTGACAGTTACCAATGCTT
AATCAGTGAGGCACCTATCTCAGCGATCTGTCTATTTCGTTCATCCATAGTTGCCTGACTCCCCGTCGTG
TAGATAACTACGATACGGGAGGGCTTACCATCTGGCCCCAGTGCTGCAATGATACCGCGAGACCCACGCT
CACCGGCTCCAGATTTATCAGCAATAAACCAGCCAGCCGGAAGGGCCGAGCGCAGAAGTGGTCCTGCAAC
TTTATCCGCCTCCATCCAGTCTATTAATTGTTGCCGGGAAGCTAGAGTAAGTAGTTCGCCAGTTAATAGT
TTGCGCAACGTTGTTGCCATTGCTACAGGCATCGTGGTGTCACGCTCGTCGTTTGGTATGGCTTCATTCA
GCTCCGGTTCCCAACGATCAAGGCGAGTTACATGATCCCCCATGTTGTGCAAAAAAGCGGTTAGCTCCTT
CGGTCCTCCGATCGTTGTCAGAAGTAAGTTGGCCGCAGTGTTATCACTCATGGTTATGGCAGCACTGCAT
AATTCTCTTACTGTCATGCCATCCGTAAGATGCTTTTCTGTGACTGGTGAGTACTCAACCAAGTCATTCT
GAGAATAGTGTATGCGGCGACCGAGTTGCTCTTGCCCGGCGTCAATACGGGATAATACCGCGCCACATAG
CAGAACTTTAAAAGTGCTCATCATTGGAAAACGTTCTTCGGGGCGAAAACTCTCAAGGATCTTACCGCTG
TTGAGATCCAGTTCGATGTAACCCACTCGTGCACCCAACTGATCTTCAGCATCTTTTACTTTCACCAGCG
TTTCTGGGTGAGCAAAAACAGGAAGGCAAAATGCCGCAAAAAAGGGAATAAGGGCGACACGGAAATGTTG
AATACTCATACTCTTCCTTTTTCAATATTATTGAAGCATTTATCAGGGTTATTGTCTCATGAGCGGATAC
ATATTTGAATGGGCAAATATTATACGCAAGGCGACAAGGTGCTGATGCCGCTGGCGATTCAGGTTCATCA
TGCCGTTTGTGATGGCTTCCATGTCGGCAGAATGCTTAATGAATTACAACAGTTTTTATGCATGCGCCCA
ATACGCAAACCGCCTCTCCCCGCGCGTTGGCCGATTCATTAATGCAGCTGGCACGACAGGTTTCCCGACT
GGAAAGCGGGCAGTGAGCGCAACGCAATTAATGTGAGTTAGCTCACTCATTAGGCACCCCAGGCTTTACA
CTTTATGCTTCCGGCTCGTATGTTGTGTGGAATTGTGAGCGGATAACAATTTCACACAGGAAACAGCTAT
GACCATGATTACGCCAAGCGCGCAATTAACCCTCACTAAAGGGAACAAAAGCTGGGTACCGGGCCCCCCC
TCGAGGTCGACGGTATCGATAAGCTTGATATCAACAAGTTTGTACAAAAAAGCTGAACGAGAAACGTAAA
ATGATATAAATATCAATATATTAAATTAGATTTTGCATAAAAAACAGACTACATAATACTGTAAAACACA
ACATATCCAGTCACTATGGCGGCCGCATTAGGCACCCCAGGCTTTACACTTTATGCTTCCGGCTCGTATA
ATGTGTGGATTTTGAGTTAGGATCCGTCGAGATTTTCAGGAGCTAAGGAAGCTAAAATGGAGAAAAAAAT
CACTGGATATACCACCGTTGATATATCCCAATGGCATCGTAAAGAACATTTTGAGGCATTTCAGTCAGTT
GCTCAATGTACCTATAACCAGACCGTTCAGCTGGATATTACGGCCTTTTTAAAGACCGTAAAGAAAAATA
AGCACAAGTTTTATCCGGCCTTTATTCACATTCTTGCCCGCCTGATGAATGCTCATCCGGAATTCCGTAT
GGCAATGAAAGACGGTGAGCTGGTGATATGGGATAGTGTTCACCCTTGTTACACCGTTTTCCATGAGCAA
ACTGAAACGTTTTCATCGCTCTGGAGTGAATACCACGACGATTTCCGGCAGTTTCTACACATATATTCGC
AAGATGTGGCGTGTTACGGTGAAAACCTGGCCTATTTCCCTAAAGGGTTTATTGAGAATATGTTTTTCGT
CTCAGCCAATCCCTGGGTGAGTTTCACCAGTTTTGATTTAAACGTGGCCAATATGGACAACTTCTTCGCC
CCCGTTTTCACCATGGGCAAATATTATACGCAAGGCGACAAGGTGCTGATGCCGCTGGCGATTCAGGTTC
ATCATGCCGTTTGTGATGGCTTCCATGTCGGCAGAATGCTTAATGAATTACAACAGTACTGCGATGAGTG
GCAGGGCGGGGCGTAAAGATCTGGATCCGGCTTACTAAAAGCCAGATAACAGTATGCGTATTTGCGCGCT
GATTTTTGCGGTATAAGAATATATACTGATATGTATACCCGAAGTATGTCAAAAAGAGGTATGCTATGAA
GCAGCGTATTACAGTGACAGTTGACAGCGACAGCTATCAGTTGCTCAAGGCATATATGATGTCAATATCT
CCGGTCTGGTAAGCACAACCATGCAGAATGAAGCCCGTCGTCTGCGTGCCGAACGCTGGAAAGCGGAAAA
TCAGGAAGGGATGGCTGAGGTCGCCCGGTTTATTGAAATGAACGGCTCTTTTGCTGACGAGAACAGGGGC
TGGTGAAATGCAGTTTAAGGTTTACACCTATAAAAGAGAGAGCCGTTATCGTCTGTTTGTGGATGTACAG
AGTGATATTATTGACACGCCCGGGCGACGGATGGTGATCCCCCTGGCCAGTGCACGTCTGCTGTCAGATA
AAGTCTCCCGTGAACTTTACCCGGTGGTGCATATCGGGGATGAAAGCTGGCGCATGATGACCACCGATAT
GGCCAGTGTGCCGGTCTCCGTTATCGGGGAAGAAGTGGCTGATCTCAGCCACCGCGAAAATGACATCAAA
AACGCCATTAACCTGATGTTCTGGGGAATATAAATGTCAGGCTCCCTTATACACAGCCAGTCTGCAGGTC
GACCATAGTGACTGGATATGTTGTGTTTTACAGTATTATGTAGTCTGTTTTTTATGCAAAATCTAATTTA
ATATATTGATATTTATATCATTTTACGTTTCTCGTTCAGCTTTCTTGTACAAAGTGGTTGATATCGAATT
CGATTTTCGCTATAAGCGTATAAATGGAGGAATTATATTATACTTTAATATAACTTAACGAAAGAAGCCC
ATCATGCACACCACAAACCTTCGTAAAGTCGGTGGATCGATCATGCTGGCCGTTCCCCCCGCTTTCCTTG
ATCAGCTTCATCTTGAGGTCGGCGCAACGGTCGGCTTAGCCGTCACAGACGGTCGTCTGGTCATTGAGCC
AGTCCTACATCCTCAGTACACGCTGGATCAACTGCTGGCCGAAGCGGAAGCCTCCGGGGCTTACCCGTTG
CCGCCCGAGGAACGTGAATGGGTCGATGCTCCAGCAGTAGGACGCGAACTGATATGAAACGCGGCGATGT
TTACATGGTCGATCTGGAGCCAACCGCCGGACACGAACAACGCGGTCACCGTCCGGTGGTTGTTATCTCC
AGTGAGCGATTCAATCGGCTTACCTCTTGTCCGGTGATCCTTCCAATCACAAACGGCGGCGAGTTCGCCT
CCCGCCTCGGGTTCGCTGTGGAATTACTAGGTACGATTACAACGGGCGTCGTTCGATGTGATCAACCACG
TGCGCTCGACTTACTCGCTCGCAATGCCCGCAAAGTGGAAAGCCTACCACCAAACATCTTGGCCGATGTC
TTGGCAAAAGCTGTCACCATCTTCCAGTAATTTTTGGGGCAAGTTCAGGCCACTGCAACCAATCACTAGT
GAATTCCTGCAGCCCGGGGGATCCACTAGTTCTAGAGCGGCCGCCACCGCGGTGGAGCTCCAATTCGCCC
TATAGTGAGTCGTATTACGCGCGCTCACTGGCCGTCGTTTTACAACGTCGTGACTGGGAAAACCCTGGCG
TTACCCAACTTAATCGCCTTGCAGCACATCCCCCTTTCGCCAGCTGGCGTAATAGCGAAGAGGCCCGCAC
CGATCGCCCTTCCCAACAGTTGCGCAGCCTGAATGGCGAATGGAAATTGTAAGCGTTAATATTTTGTTAA
AATTCGCGTTAAATTTTTGTTAAATCAGCTCATTTTTTAACCAATAGGCCGTACTGCGATGAGTGGCAGG
GCGGGGCGTAATTTTTTTAAGGCAGTTATTGGTGCCCTTAAACGCCTGGTTGCTACGCCTGAATAAGTGA
TAATAAGCGGATGAATGGCAGAAATTCGAAAGCAAATTCGACCCGGTCGTCGGTTCAGGGCAGGGTCGTT
AAATAGCCGCTTATGTCTATTGCTGGTTTACCGGTTTATTGACTACCGGAAGCAGTGTGACCGTGTGCTT
CTCAAATGCCTGAGGCCAGTTTGCTCAGGCTCTCCCCGTGGAGGTAATAATTGACGATATGATCATTTAT
TCTGCCTCCCAGAGCCTGATAAAAACGGTGAATCCGTTAGCGAGGTGCCGCCGGCTTCCATTCAGGTCGA
GGTGGCCCGGCTCCATGCACCGCGACGCAACGCGGGGAGGCAGACAAGGTATAGGGCGGCGAGGCGGCTA
CAGCCGATAGTCTGGAACAGCGCACTTACGGGTTGCTGCGCAACCCAAGTGCTACCGGCGCGGCAGCGTG
ACCCGTGTCGGCGGCTCCAACGGCTCGCCATCGTCCAGAAAACACGGCTCATCGGGCATCGGCAGGCGCT
GCTGCCCGCGCCGTTCCCATTCCTCCGTTTCGGTCAAGGCTGGCAGGTCTGGTTCCATGCCCGGAATGCC
GGGCTGGCTGGGCGGCTCCTCGCCGGGGCCGGTCGGTAGTTGCTGCTCGCCCGGATACAGGGTCGGGATG
CGGCGCAGGTCGCCATGCCCCAACAGCGATTCGTCCTGGTCGTCGTGATCAACCACCACGGCGGCACTGA
ACACCGACAGGCGCAACTGGTCGCGGGGCTGGCCCCACGCCACGCGGTCATTGACCACGTAGGCCGACAC
GGTGCCGGGGCCGTTGAGCTTCACGACGGAGATCCAGCGCTCGGCCACCAAGTCCTTGACTGCGTATTGG
ACCGTCCGCAAAGAACGTCCGATGAGCTTGGAAAGTGTCTTCTGGCTGACCACCACGGCGTTCTGGTGGC
CCATCTGCGCCACGAGGTGATGCAGCAGCATTGCCGCCGTGGGTTTCCTCGCAATAAGCCCGGCCCACGC
CTCATGCGCTTTGCGTTCCGTTTGCACCCAGTGACCGGGCTTGTTCTTGGCTTGAATGCCGATTTCTCTG
GACTGCGTGGCCATGCTTATCTCCATGCGGTAGGGGTGCCGCACGGTTGCGGCACCATGCGCAATCAGCT
GCAACTTTTCGGCAGCGCGACAACAATTATGCGTTGCGTAAAAGTGGCAGTCAATTACAGATTTTCTTTA
ACCTACGCAATGAGCTATTGCGGGGGGTGCCGCAATGAGCTGTTGCGTACCCCCCTTTTTTAAGTTGTTG
ATTTTTAAGTCTTTCGCATTTCGCCCTATATCTAGTTCTTTGGTGCCCAAAGAAGGGCACCCCTGCGGGG
TTCCCCCACGCCTTCGGCGCGGCTCCCCCTCCGGCAAAAAGTGGCCCCTCCGGGGCTTGTTGATCGACTG
CGCGGCCTTCGGCCTTGCCCAAGGTGGCGCTGCCCCCTTGGAACCCCCGCACTCGCCGCCGTGAGGCTCG
GGGGGCAGGCGGGCGGGCTTCG
